Addgene plasmid #54372: LIIc F 5-6
Purpose: (Empty Backbone)
Depositing lab: Martin Parniske. Depositing organization: Ludwig-Maximilians-Universitaet Muenchen (LMU). Publication: A modular plasmid assembly kit for multigene expression, gene silencing and silencing rescue in plants. Binder A, Lambert J, Morbitzer R, Popp C, Ott T, Lahaye T, Parniske M. PLoS One. 2014 Feb 13;9(2):e88218. doi: 10.1371/journal.pone.0088218. eCollection 2014. PubMed 24551083.
Backbone
  Vector backbone: pAMP (Genart)
  Backbone manufacturer: Geneart
  Vector type: cloning vector
Growth in bacteria
  Bacterial resistance: Chloramphenicol and Ampicillin, 25 & 100 μg/mL
  Growth temperature: 37°C
  Growth strain: DB3.1
  Copy number: High Copy
Gene/Insert
  Gene/Insert name: None
Terms and licenses: Academic/Nonprofit Terms; Industry Terms: Not Available to Industry
Depositor comments: binary expression vector. LII/LIV backbone. ccdB cassettes (ccdB and chloramphenicol resistance gene) were added between the borders by Esp3I cut-ligation, flanked by appropriate type IIS fusion sites
How to cite: LIIc F 5-6 was a gift from Martin Parniske (Addgene plasmid # 54372 ; http://n2t.net/addgene:54372 ; RRID:Addgene_54372)
