[The description below was written by a language model from this plasmid's Addgene catalogue record and pLannotate feature annotations shown in this document.]
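Description:
LIIc F 5-6 is an empty level II acceptor backbone from a modular Golden Gate-style plasmid assembly kit developed for multigene expression, gene silencing and silencing rescue in plants. It is catalogued as a cloning vector built on a commercial pAMP gene-synthesis backbone. It is a small (about 4.2 kb), high-copy E. coli plasmid carrying a ColE1/pUC-type origin and a β-lactamase gene under its own promoter for ampicillin selection. The short matches annotated as RSF ori, lacI, lacZα, T7 promoter and M13 ori are fragments, most likely backbone or cassette remnants rather than functional parts.

There is no insert. The position where assemblies are received is occupied by a counter-selection cassette containing a chloramphenicol acetyltransferase gene (preceded by lac UV5 and cat promoter sequences), a partial ccdA, and an intact ccdB gene encoding the gyrase-poisoning toxin. Because of ccdB, the unfilled vector must be kept in a ccdB-tolerant strain such as DB3.1, under chloramphenicol plus ampicillin. When the cassette is replaced during cloning, recombinants can be recovered in standard strains, where unmodified backbone is lethal. The cassette is bracketed by attR1 and attR2 Gateway sites, which suggests it derives from a Gateway destination cassette. According to the depositor, however, it was inserted by Esp3I cut-ligation and is flanked by type IIS fusion sites that set its place in the assembly scheme. The "5-6" in the name presumably refers to this position, though the record does not define it.

The depositor comment also calls this a binary expression vector with the cassette "between the borders". The feature table, however, shows no T-DNA borders and no Agrobacterium-compatible origin, so that generic comment may not apply literally to this plasmid.
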