Features (pLannotate 1.2.2; 15 found; start..end, strand, type, name):
     14..118     +  promoter       AmpR promoter: bla
    119..979     +  CDS            AmpR: β-lactamase; bla; confers resistance to ampicillin, carbenicillin, and related antibiotics
   1150..1738    +  rep_origin     ori: high-copy-number ColE1/pMB1/pBR322/pUC origin of replication
   1816..1856    +  rep_origin     RSF ori (fragment): Plasmids containing the RSF 1030 origin of replication can be propagated in E. coli cells that contain additional plasmids with compatible origins.
   1893..1940    +  CDS            lacI (fragment): lac repressor; lacI; The lac repressor binds to the lac operator to inhibit transcription in E. coli. This inhibition can be relieved by adding lactose or isopropyl-β-D-thiogalactopyranoside (IPTG).
   2045..2169    +  protein_bind   attR1: mutant version of attR; recombination site for the Gateway® LR reaction LR Clonase™
   2206..2236    +  promoter       lac UV5 promoter: E. coli lac promoter with an "up" mutation
   2260..2289    +  promoter       cat promoter (fragment): promoter of the E. coli cat gene encoding chloramphenicol acetyltransferase
   2290..2949    +  CDS            CmR: chloramphenicol acetyltransferase; cat; confers resistance to chloramphenicol
   3128..3286    +  CDS            ccdA (fragment): CCDA_ECO57 - Also known as H, letA. Experimental evidence at protein level: Swiss-Prot protein existence level 1. Antitoxin component of a type II toxin-antitoxin (TA) system which inhibits the post-segregational killing (PSK) of plasmid-free cells, also referred to as a plasmid addiction system. Binds to and blocks the activity of CcdB; will also remove bound CcdB protein from the CcdB-GyrA complex by forming a CcdA-CcdB complex, a process termed rejuvenation. Functions as a transcriptional corepressor for the ccdAB operon, repression also requires CcdB (By similarity). From Escherichia coli
   3291..3596    +  CDS            ccdB: CcdB, a bacterial toxin that poisons DNA gyrase; ccdB; Plasmids containing the ccdB gene cannot be propagated in standard E. coli strains.
   3637..3761    -  protein_bind   attR2: mutant version of attR; recombination site for the Gateway® LR reaction LR Clonase™
   3905..3923    -  promoter       T7 promoter: promoter for bacteriophage T7 RNA polymerase
   3932..4088    +  CDS            lacZα (fragment): LacZα fragment of β-galactosidase; lacZ fragment
   4109..4240    +  rep_origin     M13 ori (fragment): M13 bacteriophage origin of replication; arrow indicates direction of (+) strand synthesis
>Addgene plasmid #54372 | LIIc F 5-6 | depositor full sequence | sequence record 84592 | Full Sequence
TCGGGGAAATGTGCGCGGAACCCCTATTTGTTTATTTTTCTAAATACATTCAAATATGTATCCGCTCATG
AGACAATAACCCTGATAAATGCTTCAATAATATTGAAAAAGGAAGAGTATGAGTATTCAACATTTCCGTG
TCGCCCTTATTCCCTTTTTTGCGGCATTTTGCCTTCCTGTTTTTGCTCACCCAGAAACGCTGGTGAAAGT
AAAAGATGCTGAAGATCAGTTGGGTGCACGAGTGGGTTACATCGAACTGGATCTCAACAGCGGTAAGATC
CTTGAGAGTTTTCGCCCCGAAGAACGTTTTCCAATGATGAGCACTTTTAAAGTTCTGCTATGTGGCGCGG
TATTATCCCGTATTGACGCCGGGCAAGAGCAACTCGGTCGCCGCATACACTATTCTCAGAATGACTTGGT
TGAGTACTCACCAGTCACAGAAAAGCATCTTACGGATGGCATGACAGTAAGAGAATTATGCAGTGCTGCC
ATAACCATGAGTGATAACACTGCGGCCAACTTACTTCTGACAACGATCGGAGGACCGAAGGAGCTAACCG
CTTTTTTGCACAACATGGGGGATCATGTAACTCGCCTTGATCGTTGGGAACCGGAGCTGAATGAAGCCAT
ACCAAACGACGAGCGTGACACCACGATGCCTGTAGCAATGGCAACAACGTTGCGCAAACTATTAACTGGC
GAACTACTTACTCTAGCTTCCCGGCAACAATTAATAGACTGGATGGAGGCGGATAAAGTTGCAGGACCAC
TTCTGCGCTCGGCCCTTCCGGCTGGCTGGTTTATTGCTGATAAATCTGGAGCCGGTGAGCGTGGTTCTCG
CGGTATCATTGCAGCACTGGGGCCAGATGGTAAGCCCTCCCGTATCGTAGTTATCTACACGACGGGGAGT
CAGGCAACTATGGATGAACGAAATAGACAGATCGCTGAGATAGGTGCCTCACTGATTAAGCATTGGTAAC
TGTCAGACCAAGTTTACTCATATATACTTTAGATTGATTTAAAACTTCATTTTTAATTTAAAAGGATCTA
GGTGAAGATCCTTTTTGATAATCTCATGACCAAAATCCCTTAACGTGAGTTTTCGTTCCACTGAGCGTCA
GACCCCGTAGAAAAGATCAAAGGATCTTCTTGAGATCCTTTTTTTCTGCGCGTAATCTGCTGCTTGCAAA
CAAAAAAACCACCGCTACCAGCGGTGGTTTGTTTGCCGGATCAAGAGCTACCAACTCTTTTTCCGAAGGT
AACTGGCTTCAGCAGAGCGCAGATACCAAATACTGTTCTTCTAGTGTAGCCGTAGTTAGGCCACCACTTC
AAGAACTCTGTAGCACCGCCTACATACCTCGCTCTGCTAATCCTGTTACCAGTGGCTGCTGCCAGTGGCG
ATAAGTCGTGTCTTACCGGGTTGGACTCAAGACGATAGTTACCGGATAAGGCGCAGCGGTCGGGCTGAAC
GGGGGGTTCGTGCACACAGCCCAGCTTGGAGCGAACGACCTACACCGAACTGAGATACCTACAGCGTGAG
CTATGAGAAAGCGCCACGCTTCCCGAAGGGAGAAAGGCGGACAGGTATCCGGTAAGCGGCAGGGTCGGAA
CAGGAGAGCGCACGAGGGAGCTTCCAGGGGGAAACGCCTGGTATCTTTATAGTCCTGTCGGGTTTCGCCA
CCTCTGACTTGAGCGTCGATTTTTGTGATGCTCGTCAGGGGGGCGGAGCCTATGGAAAAACGCCAGCAAC
GCGGCCTTTTTACGGTTCCTGGCCTTTTGCTGGCCTTTTGCTCATTAGGCACCCCAGGCTTTACCCGAAC
GACCGAGCGCAGCGAGTCAGTGAGCGAGGAAGCGGAGAGCGCCCAATACGCAAGGAAACAGCTATGACCA
TGTTAATGCAGCTGGCACGACAGGTTTCCCGACTGGAAAGCGGGCAGTGAGCGGAAGGCCCATGAGGCCA
GTCTTGTGCTCCATTAATTAAGAGGTACCTAGAATTCTGGGATCCAAGCGGCCGCTACCCCGAAGACAAT
GAGGCGGTGAGACCACAAGTTTGTACAAAAAAGCTGAACGAGAAACGTAAAATGATATAAATATCAATAT
ATTAAATTAGATTTTGCATAAAAAACAGACTACATAATACTGTAAAACACAACATATCCAGTCACTATGG
CGGCCCCTCGAGGGGCCGCATTAGGCACCCCAGGCTTTACACTTTATGCTTCCGGCTCGTATAATGTGTG
GATTTTGAGTTAGGATCCGTCGAGATTTTCAGGAGCTAAGGAAGCTAAAATGGAGAAAAAAATCACTGGA
TATACCACCGTTGATATATCCCAATGGCATCGTAAAGAACATTTTGAGGCATTTCAGTCAGTTGCTCAAT
GTACCTATAACCAGACCGTTCAGCTGGATATTACGGCCTTTTTAAAGACCGTAAAGAAAAATAAGCACAA
GTTTTATCCGGCCTTTATTCACATTCTTGCCCGCCTGATGAATGCTCATCCGGAATTCCGTATGGCAATG
AAAGACGGTGAGCTGGTGATATGGGATAGTGTTCACCCTTGTTACACCGTTTTCCATGAGCAAACTGAAA
CGTTTTCATCGCTCTGGAGTGAATACCACGACGATTTCCGGCAGTTTCTACACATATATTCGCAAGATGT
GGCGTGTTACGGTGAAAACCTGGCCTATTTCCCTAAAGGGTTTATTGAGAATATGTTTTTCGTCTCAGCC
AATCCCTGGGTGAGTTTCACCAGTTTTGATTTAAACGTGGCCAATATGGACAACTTCTTCGCCCCCGTTT
TCACCATGGGCAAATATTATACGCAAGGCGACAAGGTGCTGATGCCGCTGGCGATTCAGGTTCATCATGC
CGTTTGTGATGGCTTCCATGTCGGCAGAATGCTTAATGAATTACAACAGTACTGCGATGAGTGGCAGGGC
GGGGCGTAATCTAGAGGATCCGGCTTACTAAAAGCCAGATAACAGTATGCGTATTTGCGCGCTGATTTTT
GCGGTATAAGAATATATACTGATATGTATACCCGAAGTATGTCAAAAAGAGGTATGCTATGAAGCAGCGT
ATTACAGTGACAGTTGACAGCGACAGCTATCAGTTGCTCAAGGCATATATGATGTCAATATCTCCGGTCT
GGTAAGCACAACCATGCAGAATGAAGCCCGTCGTCTGCGTGCCGAACGCTGGAAAGCGGAAAATCAGGAA
GGGATGGCTGAGGTCGCCCGGTTTATTGAAATGAACGGCTCTTTTGCTGACGAGAACAGGGGCTGGTGAA
ATGCAGTTTAAGGTTTACACCTATAAAAGAGAGAGCCGTTATCGTCTGTTTGTGGATGTACAGAGTGATA
TTATTGACACGCCCGGGCGACGGATGGTGATCCCCCTGGCCAGTGCACGTCTGCTGTCAGATAAAGTCCC
CCGTGAACTTTACCCGGTGGTGCATATCGGGGATGAAAGCTGGCGCATGATGACCACCGATATGGCCAGT
GTGCCGGTTTCCGTTATCGGGGAAGAAGTGGCTGATCTCAGCCACCGCGAAAATGACATCAAAAACGCCA
TTAACCTGATGTTCTGGGGAATATAAATGTCAGGCTCCCTTATACACAGCCAGTCTGCAGGTCGACCATA
GTGACTGGATATGTTGTGTTTTACAGTATTATGTAGTCTGTTTTTTATGCAAAATCTAATTTAATATATT
GATATTTATATCATTTTACGTTTCTCGTTCAGCTTTCTTGTACAAAGTGGTTGGGGTCTCATGTCTCTGT
TGTCTTCGGGTCGAGATAAGCTTGGGAATTCGAGGATCCGTGCGGCCGCAGCTCGAGCGAAGCTTTAGAG
CTCATGGCGCGCCTGGACAAGACACGTGGCCTTGACGGCCTTCCGCCAATTCGCCCTATAGTGAGTCGTA
TTACGTCGCGCTCACTGGCCGTCGTTTTACAACGTCGTGACTGGGAAAACCCTGGCGTTACCCAACTTAA
TCGCCTTGCAGCACATCCCCCTTTCGCCAGCTGGCGTAATAGCGAAGAGGCCCGCACCGAAACGCCCTTC
CCAACAGTTGCGCAGCCTGAATGGCGAATGGGAGCGCCCTGTAGCGGCCACTCAACCCTATCTCGGTCTA
TTCTTTTGATTTATAAGGGATTTTGCCGATTTCGGCCTATTGGTTAAAAAATGAGCTGATTTAACAAAAA
TTTAACGCGAATTTTAACAAAATATTAACGCTTACAATTTAGGTGGCACTTT
