>Addgene plasmid #54372 | LIIc F 5-6 | addgene partial sequence | sequence record 87734 | M13pUC-Fwd 5'-CCCAGTCACGACGTTGTAAAACG-3'
ATACGACTCACTATAGGGCGAATTGGCGGAAGGCCGTCAAGGCCACGTGTCTTGTCCAGGCGCGCCATGA
GCTCTAAAGCTTCGCTCGAGCTGCGGCCGCACGGATCCTCGAATTCCCAAGCTTATCTCGACCCGAAGAC
AACAGAGACATGAGACCCCAACCACTTTGTACAAGAAAGCTGAACGAGAAACGTAAAATGATATAAATAT
CAATATATTAAATTAGATTTTGCATAAAAAACAGACTACATAATACTGTAAAACACAACATATCCAGTCA
CTATGGTCGACCTGCAGACTGGCTGTGTATAAGGGAGCCTGACATTTATATTCCCCAGAACATCAGGTTA
ATGGCGTTTTTGATGTCATTTTCGCGGTGGCTGAGATCAGCCACTTCTTCCCCGATAACGGAAACCGGCA
CACTGGCCATATCGGTGGTCATCATGCGCCAGCTTTCATCCCCGATATGCACCACCGGGTAAAGTTCACG
GGGGACTTTATCTGACAGCAGACGTGCACTGGCCAGGGGGATCACCATCCGTCGCCCGGGCGTGTCAATA
ATATCACTCTGTACATCCACAAACAGACGATAACGGCTCTCTCTTTTATAGGTGTAAACCTTAAACTGCA
TTTCACCAGCCCCTGTTCTCGTCAGCAAAAGAGCCGTTCATTTCAATAAACCGGGCGACCTCAGCCATCC
CTTCCTGATTTTCCGCTTTCCAGCGTTCGGCACGCAGACGACGGGCTTCATTCTGCATGGTTGTGCTTAC
CAGACCGGAGATATTGACATCATATATGCCTTGAGCAACTGATAGCTGTCGCTGTCAACTGTCACTGTAA
TACGCTGCTTCATAGCATACCTCTTTTTGACATACTTCGGGTATACATATCAGTATATATTCTTATACCG
CAAAAATCAGCGCGCAAATACGCATACTGTTATCTGGCTTTTAGTAAGCCGGATCCTCTAGATTACGCCC
CGCCCTGCC
