>Addgene plasmid #54372 | LIIc F 5-6 | addgene partial sequence | sequence record 90835 | CAT-R 5'-GCAACTGACTGAAATGCCTC-3'
AACGGTGGTATATCCAGTGATTTTTTTCTCCATTTTAGCTTCCTTAGCTCCTGAAAATCTCGACGGATCC
TAACTCAAAATCCACACATTATACGAGCCGGAAGCATAAAGTGTAAAGCCTGGGGTGCCTAATGCGGCCC
CTCGAGGGGCCGCCATAGTGACTGGATATGTTGTGTTTTACAGTATTATGTAGTCTGTTTTTTATGCAAA
ATCTAATTTAATATATTGATATTTATATCATTTTACGTTTCTCGTTCAGCTTTTTTGTACAAACTTGTGG
TCTCACCGCCTCATTGTCTTCGGGGTAGCGGCCGCTTGGATCCCAGAATTCTAGGTACCTCTTAATTAAT
GGAGCACAAGACTGGCCTCATGGGCCTTCCGCTCACTGCCCGCTTTCCAGTCGGGAAACCTGTCGTGCCA
GCTGCATTAACATGGTCATAGCTGTTTCCTTGCGTATTGGGCGCTCTCCGCTTCCTCGCTCACTGACTCG
CTGCGCTCGGTCGTTCGGGTAAAGCCTGGGGTGCCTAATGAGCAAAAGGCCAGCAAAAGGCCAGGAACCG
TAAAAAGGCCGCGTTGCTGGCGTTTTTCCATAGGCTCCGCCCCCCTGACGAGCA
